>Addgene plasmid #140190 | pLenti-hSyn-nucGFP | depositor full sequence | sequence record 274101 | pLenti-hSyn-nucGFP sequence 9393 bps
TGATTCTGTGGATAACCGTATTACCGCCTTTGAGTGAGCTGATACCGCTCGCCGCAGCCGAACGACCGAG
CGCAGCGAGTCAGTGAGCGAGGAAGCGGAAGAGCGCCCAATACGCAAACCGCCTCTCCCCGCGCGTTGGC
CGATTCATTAATGCAGCTGGCACGACAGGTTTCCCGACTGGAAAGCGGGCAGTGAGCGCAACGCAATTAA
TGTGAGTTAGCTCACTCATTAGGCACCCCAGGCTTTACACTTTATGCTTCCGGCTCGTATGTTGTGTGGA
ATTGTGAGCGGATAACAATTTCACACAGGAAACAGCTATGACCATGATTACGCCAAGCTCTAGCTAGAGG
TCGACGGTATACAGACATGATAAGATACATTGATGAGTTTGGACAAACCACAACTAGAATGCAGTGAAAA
AAATGCTTTATTTGTGAAATTTGTGATGCTATTGCTTTATTTGTAACCATTATAAGCTGCAATAAACAAG
TTGGGGTGGGCGAAGAACTCCAGCATGAGATCCCCGCGCTGGAGGATCATCCAGCCGGCGTCCCGGAAAA
CGATTCCGAAGCCCAACCTTTCATAGAAGGCGGCGGTGGAATCGAAATCTCGTAGCACGTGTCAGTCCTG
CTCCTCGGCCACGAAGTGCACGCAGTTGCCGGCCGGGTCGCGCAGGGCGAACTCCCGCCCCCACGGCTGC
TCGCCGATCTCGGTCATGGCCGGCCCGGAGGCGTCCCGGAAGTTCGTGGACACGACCTCCGACCACTCGG
CGTACAGCTCGTCCAGGCCGCGCACCCACACCCAGGCCAGGGTGTTGTCCGGCACCACCTGGTCCTGGAC
CGCGCTGATGAACAGGGTCACGTCGTCCCGGACCACACCGGCGAAGTCGTCCTCCACGAAGTCCCGGGAG
AACCCGAGCCGGTCGGTCCAGAACTCGACCGCTCCGGCGACGTCGCGCGCGGTGAGCACCGGAACGGCAC
TGGTCAACTTGGCCATGGTTTAGTTCCTCACCTTGTCGTATTATACTATGCCGATATACTATGCCGATGA
TTAATTGTCAACACGTGCTGATCAGATCCGAAAATGGATATACAAGCTCCCGGGAGCTTTTTGCAAAAGC
CTAGGCCTCCAAAAAAGCCTCCTCACTACTTCTGGAATAGCTCAGAGGCAGAGGCGGCCTCGGCCTCTGC
ATAAATAAAAAAAATTAGTCAGCCATGGGGCGGAGAATGGGCGGAACTGGGCGGAGTTAGGGGCGGGATG
GGCGGAGTTAGGGGCGGGACTATGGTTGCTGACTAATTGAGATGCATGCTTTGCATACTTCTGCCTGCTG
GGGAGCCTGGGGACTTTCCACACCTGGTTGCTGACTAATTGAGATGCATGCTTTGCATACTTCTGCCTGC
TGGGGAGCCTGGGGACTTTCCACACCCTAACTGACACACATTCCACAGAATTAATTCGCGTTAAATTTTT
GTTAAATCAGCTCATTTTTTAACCAATAGGCCGAAATCGGCAAAATCCCTTATAAATCAAAAGAATAGAC
CGAGATAGGGT
[37 nt withheld, positions 1552-1588]
AAAGAACGTGGACTCCAACGTCAAAGG
[49 nt withheld, positions 1616-1664]
T
[91 nt withheld, positions 1666-1756]
G
[124 nt withheld, positions 1758-1881]
GGGGATACCCCCTAGAGCCCCAGCTGGTTCTTTCCGCCTCAGAAGCCATAGAGCCCACCGCATCCCCAGC
ATGCCTGCTATTGTCTTCCCAATCCTCCCCCTTGCTGTCCTGCCCCACCCCACCCCCCAGAATAGAATGA
CACCTACTCAGACAATGCGATGCAATTTCCTCATTTTATTAGGAAAGGACAGTGGGAGTGGCACCTTCCA
GGGTCAAGGAAGGCACGGGGGAGGGGCAAACAACAGATGGCTGGCAACTAGAAGGCACAGTCGAGGCTGA
TCAGCGGGTTTAAACGGGCCCTGCTAGAGATTTTCCACACTGACTAAAAGGGTCTGAGGGATCTCTAGTT
ACCAGAGTCACACAACAGACGGGCACACACTACTTGAAGCACTCAAGGCAAGCTTTATTGAGGCTTAAGC
AGTGGGTTCCCTAGTTAGCCAGAGAGCTCCCAGGCTCAGATCTGGTCTAACCAGAGAGACCCAGTACAGT
CCGGATGCAGCTCTCGGGCCATGTGATGAAATGCTAGGCGGCTGTCAAACCTCCACTCTAATACTTCTCT
CTCCGGGTCATCCATCCCATGCACGCTCACAGGGTGTAACAAGCGGGTGTTCTCTCCTTCATTGGCTTCT
TCTACCTTCTCTTGCTCAACTGGTACTAGCTTGTAGCACCATCCAAAGGTCAGTGGATATCTGATCCCTG
GCCCTGGTGTGTAGTTCTGCCAATCAGGGAAGTAGCCTTGTGTGTGGTAGATCCACAGATCAAGGATATC
TTGTCTTCGTTGGGAGTGAATTAGCCCTTCCAGTCCCCCCTTTTCTTTTAAAAAGTGGCTAAGATCTACA
GCTGCCTTGTAAGTCATTGGTCTTAAAGGTACCTGAGGTGTGACTGGAAAACCCACCTCCTCCTCCTCTT
GTGCTTCTAGCCAGGCACAATCAGCATTGGTAGCTGCTGTATTGCTACTTGTGATTGCTCCATGTTTTTC
TAGGTCTCGAGGTCGACGGTATCGATGCGGGGAGGCGGCCCAAAGGGAGATCCGACTCGTCTGAGGGCGA
AGGCGAAGACGCGGAAGAGGCCGCAGAGCCGGCAGCAGGCCGCGGGAAGGAAGGTCCGCTGGATTGAGGG
CCGAAGGGACGTAGCAGAAGGACGTCCCGCGCAGAATCCAGGTGGCAACACAGGCGAGCAGCCAAGGAAA
GGACGATGATTTCCCCGACAACACCACGGAATTGTCAGTGCCCAACAGCCGAGCCCCTGTCCAGCAGCGG
GCAAGGCAGGCGGCGATGAGTTCCGCCGTGGCAATAGGGAGGGGGAAAGCGAAAGTCCCGGAAAGGAGCT
GACAGGTGGTGGCAATGCCCCAACCAGTGGGGGTTGCGTCAGCAAACACAGTGCACACCACGCCACGTTG
CCTGACAACGGGCCACAACTCCTCATAAAGAGACAGCAACCAGGATTTATACAAGGAGGAGAAAATGAAA
GCCATACGGGAAGCAATAGCATGATACAAAGGCATTAAAGCAGCGTATCCACATAGCGTAAAAGGAGCAA
CATAGTTAAGAATACCAGTCAATCTTTCACAAATTTTGTAATCCAGAGGTTGATTATCGATAAGCTTGAT
ATCGAATTCTTATCTAGATCCGGTGGATCCTACCTTTCTCTTCTTTTTTGGATCTACCTTTCTCTTCTTT
TTTGGATCTACCTTTCTCTTCTTTTTTGGATCAGCTCGAGATCTGAGTCCGGACTTGTACAGCTCATCCA
TGCCGTGGGTGATGGCGGCGGCGGTCACGAAGCCGAAGTAGATCATGTGATCGCGCTTCTCGTTGGGGTC
CTTGGACAGGGCGCTCTGGGTGGACAGGTAGTGGTTATCGGGCAGCAGCACAGGGCCATCGCCGATGGGG
GTATTCTGCTGGTAGTGGTCGGCCAGCTGCACGCTGCCATCCTCGATGTTGTGGCGGATCTTGAAGTTCA
CCTTGATGCCATTCTTGGCCTTGTCGGTCATGATGTACACATTGTGGGCGTTGTAGTTGTACTCCATCTT
ATTGCCCAGGATGTTGCCATCCTCCTTGAAATCGGTGCCGGTCAGCTCGATGCGATTCACCAGGGTATCG
CCCTCGAACTTCACCTCGGCGCGCGACTTGTAGTTGCCGTCATCCTCGAAGAAGATGGTGCGCTCCTGGA
TGTAGCCCTCAGGCATGGCGCTCTTGAAGAAGTCGTGCTGCTTCATGTGATCGGGGTAGCGTGAGAAGCA
CTGCACGCCGTAGCTCAGGGTGGTCACCAGGGTGGGCCAGGGCACAGGCAGCTTGCCGGTGGTGCAGATG
AACTTCAGGGTCAGCTTGCCGTAGGTGGCATCGCCCTCGCCCTCGCCGCTCACGCTGAACTTGTGGCCAT
TCACATCGCCATTCAGCTCGATCAGGATGGGCACGATGCCGGTGAACAGCTCGGCGCCCTTGCTCACCAT
ACCGGTTTCTCGACTGCGCTCTCAGGCACGACACGACTCCTCCGCTGCCCACCGCAGACTGAGGCAGCGC
TGAGTCGCCGGCGCCGCAGCGCAGATGGTCGCGCCCGTGCCCCCCTATCTCGCGCCTCGCGTGGTGCGGT
CCGGCTGGGCCGGCGGCGGCGCGGACGCGACCAAGGTGGCCGGGAAGGGGAGTTTGCGGGGGACCGGCGA
GTGACGTCAGCGCGCCTTCAGTGCTGAGGCGGCGGTGGCGCGCGCCGCCAGGCGGGGGCGAAGGCACTGT
CCGCGGTGCTGAAGCTGGCAGTGCGCACGCGCCTCGCCGCATCCTGTTTCCCCTCCCCCTCTCTGATAGG
GGATGCGCAATTTGGGGAATGGGGGTTGGGTGCTTGTCCAGTGGGTCGGGGTCGGTCGTCAGGTAGGCAC
CCCCACCCCGCCTCATCCTGGTCCTAAAACCCACTTGCACTCATACGCAGGGCCCTCTGCAGTCTAGACA
CTTAATTAACCAAACTGGATCTCTGCTGTCCCTGTAATAAACCCGAAAATTTTGAATTTTTGTAATTTGT
TTTTGTAATTCTTTAGTTTGTATGTCTGTTGCTATTATGTCTACTATTCTTTCCCCTGCACTGTACCCCC
CAATCCCCCCTTTTCTTTTAAAATTGTGGATGAATACTGCCATTTGTCTGCAGAATTGGCGCACGCAGTG
CCGATCCGTTCACTAATCGAATGGATCTGTCTCTGTCTCTCTCTCCACCTTCTTCTTCTATTCCTTCGGG
CCTGTCGGGTCCCCTCGGGGTTGGGAGGTGGGTCTGAAACGATAATGGTGAATATCCCTGCCTAACTCTA
TTCACTATAGAAAGTACAGCAAAAACTATTCTTAAACCTACCAAGCCTCCTACTATCATTATGAATAATT
TTATATACCACAGCCAATTTGTTATGTTAAACCAATTCCACAAACTTGCCCATTTATCTAATTCCAATAA
TTCTTGTTCATTCTTTTCTTGCTGGTTTTGCGATTCTTCAATTAAGGAGTGTATTAAGCTTGTGTAATTG
TTAATTTCTCTGTCCCACTCCATCCAGGTCGTGTGATTCCAAATCTGTTCCAGAGATTTATTACTCCAAC
TAGCATTCCAAGGCACAGCAGTGGTGCAAATGAGTTTTCCAGAGCAACCCCAAATCCCCAGGAGCTGTTG
ATCCTTTAGGTATCTTTCCACAGCCAGGATTCTTGCCTGGAGCTGCTTGATGCCCCAGACTGTGAGTTGC
AACAGATGCTGTTGCGCCTCAATAGCCCTCAGCAAATTGTTCTGCTGCTGCACTATACCAGACAATAATT
GTCTGGCCTGTACCGTCAGCGTCATTGACGCTGCGCCCATAGTGCTTCCTGCTGCTCCCAAGAACCCAAG
GAACAAAGCTCCTATTCCCACTGCTCTTTTTTCTCTCTGCACCACTCTTCTCTTTGCCTTGGTGGGTGCT
ACTCCTAATGGTTCAATTTTTACTACTTTATATTTATATAATTCACTTCTCCAATTGTCCCTCATATCTC
CTCCTCCAGGTCTGAAGATCAGCGGCCGCTTGCTGTGCGGTGGTCTTACTTTTGTTTTGCTCTTCCTCTA
TCTTGTCTAAAGCTTCCTTGGTGTCTTTTATCTCTATCCTTTGATGCACACAATAGAGGGTTGCTACTGT
ATTATATAATGATCTAAGTTCTTCTGATCCTGTCTGAAGGGATGGTTGTAGCTGTCCCAGTATTTGTCTA
CAGCCTTCTGATGTTTCTAACAGGCCAGGATTAACTGCGAATCGTTCTAGCTCCCTGCTTGCCCATACTA
TATGTTTTAATTTATATTTTTTCTTTCCCCCTGGCCTTAACCGAATTTTTTCCCATCGCGATCTAATTCT
CCCCCGCTTAATACTGACGCTCTCGCACCCATCTCTCTCCTTCTAGCCTCCGCTAGTCAAAATTTTTGGC
GTACTCACCAGTCGCCGCCCCTCGCCTCTTGCCGTGCGCGCTTCAGCAAGCCGAGTCCTGCGTCGAGAGA
GCTCCTCTGGTTTCCCTTTCGCTTTCAAGTCCCTGTTCGGGCGCCACTGCTAGAGATTTTCCACACTGAC
TAAAAGGGTCTGAGGGATCTCTAGTTACCAGAGTCACACAACAGACGGGCACACACTACTTGAAGCACTC
AAGGCAAGCTTTATTGAGGCTTAAGCAGTGGGTTCCCTAGTTAGCCAGAGAGCTCCCAGGCTCAGATCTG
GTCTAACCAGAGAGACCCAGTACAGGCAAAACGCGCTGCTTATATAGACCTCCCACCGTACACGCCTACC
GCCCATTTGCGTCAATGGGGCGGAGTTGTTACGACATTTTGGAAAGTCCCGTTGATTTTGGTGCCAAAAC
AAACTCCCATTGACGTCAATGGGGTGGAGACTTGGAAATCCCCGTGAGTCAAACCGCTATCCACGCCCAT
TGATGTACTGCCAAAACCGCATCACCATGGTAATAGCGATGACTAATACGTAGATGTACTGCCAAGTAGG
AAAGTCCCATAAGGTCATGTACTGGGCATAATGCCAGGCGGGCCATTTACCGTCATTGACGTCAATAGGG
GGCGTACTTGGCATATGATACACTTGATGTACTGCCAAGTGGGCAGTTTACCGTAAATACTCCACCCATT
GACGTCAATGGAAAGTCCCTATTGGCGTTACTATGGGAACATACGTCATTATTGACGTCAATGGGCGGGG
GTCGTTGGGCGGTCAGCCAGGCGGGCCATTTACCGTAAGTTATGTAACGCGGAACTCCATATATGGGCTA
TGAACTAATGACCCCGTAATTGATTACTATTAATAACTAGTCAATAATCAATGTCAACGCGTATATCTGG
CCCGTACATCGCGAAGCAGCGCAAAACGCCTAACCCTAAGCAGATTCTTCATGCAATTGTCGGTCAAGCC
TTGCCTTGTTGTAGCTTAAATTTTGCTCGCGCACTACTCAGCGACCTCCAACACACAAGCAGGGAGCAGA
TACTGGCTTAACTATGCGGCATCAGAGCAGATTGTACTGAGAGTGCACCATAGGGGATCGGGAGATCTCC
CGATCCGTCGACGTCAGGTGGCACTTTTCGGGGAAATGTGCGCGGAACCCCTATTTGTTTATTTTTCTAA
ATACATTCAAATATGTATCCGCTCATGAGACAATAACCCTGATAAATGCTTCAATAATATTGAAAAAGGA
AGAGTATGAGTATTCAACATTTCCGTGTCGCCCTTATTCCCTTTTTTGCGGCATTTTGCCTTCCTGTTTT
TGCTCACCCAGAAACGCTGGTGAAAGTAAAAGATGCTGAAGATCAGTTGGGTGCACGAGTGGGTTACATC
GAACTGGATCTCAACAGCGGTAAGATCCTTGAGAGTTTTCGCCCCGAAGAACGTTTTCCAATGATGAGCA
CTTTTAAAGTTCTGCTATGTGGCGCGGTATTATCCCGTATTGACGCCGGGCAAGAGCAACTCGGTCGCCG
CATACACTATTCTCAGAATGACTTGGTTGAGTACTCACCAGTCACAGAAAAGCATCTTACGGATGGCATG
ACAGTAAGAGAATTATGCAGTGCTGCCATAACCATGAGTGATAACACTGCGGCCAACTTACTTCTGACAA
CGATCGGAGGACCGAAGGAGCTAACCGCTTTTTTGCACAACATGGGGGATCATGTAACTCGCCTTGATCG
TTGGGAACCGGAGCTGAATGAAGCCATACCAAACGACGAGCGTGACACCACGATGCCTGTAGCAATGGCA
ACAACGTTGCGCAAACTATTAACTGGCGAACTACTTACTCTAGCTTCCCGGCAACAATTAATAGACTGGA
TGGAGGCGGATAAAGTTGCAGGACCACTTCTGCGCTCGGCCCTTCCGGCTGGCTGGTTTATTGCTGATAA
ATCTGGAGCCGGTGAGCGTGGGTCTCGCGGTATCATTGCAGCACTGGGGCCAGATGGTAAGCCCTCCCGT
ATCGTAGTTATCTACACGACGGGGAGTCAGGCAACTATGGATGAACGAAATAGACAGATCGCTGAGATAG
GTGCCTCACTGATTAAGCATTGGTAACTGTCAGACCAAGTTTACTCATATATACTTTAGATTGATTTAAA
ACTTCATTTTTAATTTAAAAGGATCTAGGTGAAGATCCTTTTTGATAATCTCATGACCAAAATCCCTTAA
CGTGAGTTTTCGTTCCACTGAGCGTCAGACCCCGTAGAAAAGATCAAAGGATCTTCTTGAGATCCTTTTT
TTCTGCGCGTAATCTGCTGCTTGCAAACAAAAAAACCACCGCTACCAGCGGTGGTTTGTTTGCCGGATCA
AGAGCTACCAACTCTTTTTCCGAAGGTAACTGGCTTCAGCAGAGCGCAGATACCAAATACTGTTCTTCTA
GTGTAGCCGTAGTTAGGCCACCACTTCAAGAACTCTGTAGCACCGCCTACATACCTCGCTCTGCTAATCC
TGTTACCAGTGGCTGCTGCCAGTGGCGATAAGTCGTGTCTTACCGGGTTGGACTCAAGACGATAGTTACC
GGATAAGGCGCAGCGGTCGGGCTGAACGGGGGGTTCGTGCACACAGCCCAGCTTGGAGCGAACGACCTAC
ACCGAACTGAGATACCTACAGCGTGAGCTATGAGAAAGCGCCACGCTTCCCGAAGGGAGAAAGGCGGACA
GGTATCCGGTAAGCGGCAGGGTCGGAACAGGAGAGCGCACGAGGGAGCTTCCAGGGGGAAACGCCTGGTA
TCTTTATAGTCCTGTCGGGTTTCGCCACCTCTGACTTGAGCGTCGATTTTTGTGATGCTCGTCAGGGGGG
CGGAGCCTATGGAAAAACGCCAGCAACGCGGCCTTTTTACGGTTCCTGGCCTTTTGCTGGCCTTTTGCTC
ACATGTTCTTTCCTGCGTTATCCCCTGATTCTGTGGATAACCGTATTACCGCCTTTGAGTGAGCTGATAC
CGCTCGCCGCAGCCGAACGACCGAGCGCAGCGAGTCAGTGAGCGAGGAAGCGGAAGAGCGCCCAATACGC
AAACCGCCTCTCCCCGCGCGTT
Features (pLannotate 1.2.2; 36 found; start..end, strand, type, name):
      1..101     +  rep_origin     RSF ori (fragment): Plasmids containing the RSF 1030 origin of replication can be propagated in E. coli cells that contain additional plasmids with compatible origins.
    103..195     +  CDS            lacI (fragment): lac repressor; lacI; The lac repressor binds to the lac operator to inhibit transcription in E. coli. This inhibition can be relieved by adding lactose or isopropyl-β-D-thiogalactopyranoside (IPTG).
    208..229     +  protein_bind   CAP binding site: CAP binding activates transcription in the presence of cAMP. E. coli catabolite activator protein
    244..274     +  promoter       lac promoter: promoter for the E. coli lac operon
    282..298     +  protein_bind   lac operator: The lac repressor binds to the lac operator to inhibit transcription in E. coli. This inhibition can be relieved by adding lactose or isopropyl-β-D-thiogalactopyranoside (IPTG). lac repressor encoded by lacI
    371..492     -  polyA_signal   SV40 poly(A) signal: SV40 polyadenylation signal
    487..612     -  CDS            ble (fragment): BLE_KLEPN - Experimental evidence at protein level: Swiss-Prot protein existence level 1. Binding protein with a strong affinity to the bleomycin family of antibiotics. Binds to CL990; an antimitotic-antibiotic compound. From Klebsiella pneumoniae.
    622..996     -  CDS            BleoR: antibiotic-binding protein; Sh ble from Streptoalloteichus hindustanus; confers resistance to bleomycin, phleomycin, and Zeocin™
   1015..1062    -  promoter       EM7 promoter: synthetic bacterial promoter&nbsp
   1110..1439    -  promoter       SV40 promoter: SV40 enhancer and early promoter
   1453..1881    -  rep_origin     f1 ori (sequence partly withheld): f1 bacteriophage origin of replication; arrow indicates direction of (+) strand synthesis
   1902..1923    -  promoter       SV40 promoter (fragment): SV40 enhancer and early promoter
   1927..2151    -  polyA_signal   bGH poly(A) signal: bovine growth hormone polyadenylation signal
   2183..2363    -  LTR            5' LTR (truncated): truncated 5' long terminal repeat (LTR) from HIV-1
   2370..2951    -  CDS            nef (fragment): NEF_HV1H2 - Experimental evidence at protein level: Swiss-Prot protein existence level 1. Extracellular Nef protein targets CD4(+) T-lymphocytes for apoptosis by interacting with CXCR4 surface receptors. From Human immunodeficiency virus type 1 group M subtype B (isolate HXB2) (HIV-1).
   2888..3476    -  misc_feature   WPRE: woodchuck hepatitis virus posttranscriptional regulatory element
   3476..3500    -  misc_feature   MCS (fragment): pBluescript multiple cloning site
   3522..3542    -  CDS            SV40 NLS: nuclear localization signal of SV40 (simian virus 40) large T antigen
   3546..3566    -  CDS            SV40 NLS: nuclear localization signal of SV40 (simian virus 40) large T antigen
   3570..3590    -  CDS            SV40 NLS: nuclear localization signal of SV40 (simian virus 40) large T antigen
   3594..3614    -  misc_feature   MCS (fragment): multiple cloning site
   3615..4331    -  CDS            AcGFP1: AcGFP1 is a basic (constitutively fluorescent) green fluorescent protein, derived from Aequorea coerulescens.
   4345..4792    -  promoter       hSyn promoter: human synapsin I promoter; confers neuron-specific expression (Kügler et al., 2003)
   4867..4984    -  misc_feature   cPPT/CTS: central polypurine tract and central termination sequence of HIV-1
   5034..5134    -  CDS            Rev (fragment): human immunodeficiency virus 1 (HIV-1) Rev protein; rev; enhances nuclear export of unspliced and incompletely spliced viral mRNAs
   5511..5744    -  misc_feature   RRE: The Rev response element (RRE) of HIV-1 allows for Rev-dependent mRNA export from the nucleus to the cytoplasm.
   5890..6253    -  CDS            HIV-1 gag (fragment): gag protein from human immunodeficiency virus 1; gag
   6237..6362    -  misc_feature   HIV-1 Ψ: packaging signal of human immunodeficiency virus type 1
   6409..6589    -  LTR            5' LTR (truncated): truncated 5' long terminal repeat (LTR) from HIV-1
   6607..6806    -  promoter       CMV promoter: human cytomegalovirus (CMV) immediate early promoter
   6807..7186    -  enhancer       CMV enhancer: human cytomegalovirus immediate early enhancer
   7341..7393    +  misc_feature   bom (fragment): basis of mobility region from pBR322
   7452..7556    +  promoter       AmpR promoter: bla
   7557..8417    +  CDS            AmpR: β-lactamase; bla; confers resistance to ampicillin, carbenicillin, and related antibiotics
   8588..9176    +  rep_origin     ori: high-copy-number ColE1/pMB1/pBR322/pUC origin of replication
   9359..9393    +  CDS            lacI (fragment): lac repressor; lacI; The lac repressor binds to the lac operator to inhibit transcription in E. coli. This inhibition can be relieved by adding lactose or isopropyl-β-D-thiogalactopyranoside (IPTG).
