[The description below was written by a language model from this plasmid's Addgene catalogue record and pLannotate feature annotations shown in this document.]
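Description:
pLenti-hSyn-nucGFP is a 9.4 kb HIV-1-based lentiviral transfer plasmid for expressing a nuclear-targeted green fluorescent protein in neurons. It is propagated in E. coli as a high-copy plasmid through a ColE1/pUC-type origin with ampicillin selection (AmpR). The backbone also carries an f1 origin and an SV40 promoter/EM7-driven BleoR cassette with an SV40 poly(A) signal, which could in principle confer Zeocin resistance. This cassette lies outside the LTR-flanked region, so it would not be transferred by the virus. The short RSF ori, lacI, nef, gag and Rev hits in the automated annotation are fragments, most likely backbone or viral remnants rather than functional genes.

The viral portion runs on the minus strand of the record. A CMV enhancer/promoter is fused to a truncated 5' LTR, which drives Tat-independent transcription of the genomic RNA in packaging cells. It is followed by the Ψ packaging signal, the RRE for Rev-dependent nuclear export, and the cPPT/CTS, which aids nuclear import of the reverse-transcribed genome. The internal expression cassette uses the human synapsin I promoter, which confers neuron-specific expression. It drives AcGFP1 (from Aequorea coerulescens) fused at its C-terminus to three tandem SV40 large T antigen nuclear localization signals. A WPRE downstream enhances transcript stability and expression. The cassette ends in a truncated 3' LTR, an arrangement typical of self-inactivating designs, followed by a bGH poly(A) signal.

The stated purpose is overexpression of nuclear-localized GFP under the synapsin promoter. This makes it suitable for labelling neuronal nuclei in transduced cultures, or as a fluorescent control alongside other hSyn-driven constructs. The associated publication concerns iPSC-based modelling of late-onset disease.
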