Addgene plasmid #140190: pLenti-hSyn-nucGFP
Purpose: Overexpression of GFP with a nuclear localization sequence, under the human synapsin promoter
Depositing lab: Lorenz Studer. Depositing organization: Memorial Sloan-Kettering Cancer Center. Publication: Human iPSC-based modeling of late-onset disease via progerin-induced aging. Miller JD, Ganat YM, Kishinevsky S, Bowman RL, Liu B, Tu EY, Mandal PK, Vera E, Shim JW, Kriks S, Taldone T, Fusaki N, Tomishima MJ, Krainc D, Milner TA, Rossi DJ, Studer L. Cell Stem Cell. 2013 Dec 5;13(6):691-705. doi: 10.1016/j.stem.2013.11.006. PubMed 24315443.
Backbone
  Vector backbone: pLenti-hSyn
  Total vector size (bp): 9393
  Vector type: Mammalian Expression, Lentiviral
Growth in bacteria
  Bacterial resistance: Ampicillin, 100 μg/mL
  Growth temperature: 37°C
  Growth strain: NEB Stable
  Copy number: High Copy
Gene/Insert
  Gene/Insert name: GFP-NLS
  Tag / fusion protein: GFP
Terms and licenses: Academic/Nonprofit Terms; Industry Terms: Not Available to Industry
How to cite: pLenti-hSyn-nucGFP was a gift from Lorenz Studer (Addgene plasmid # 140190 ; http://n2t.net/addgene:140190 ; RRID:Addgene_140190)
