>Addgene plasmid #140190 | pLenti-hSyn-nucGFP | addgene partial sequence | sequence record 305087 | Addgene NGS Result
GATTCTGTGGATAACCGTATTACCGCCTTTGAGTGAGCTGATACCGCTCGCCGCAGCCGAACGACCGAGC
GCAGCGAGTCAGTGAGCGAGGAAGCGGAAGAGCGCCCAATACGCAAACCGCCTCTCCCCGCGCGTTGGCC
GATTCATTAATGCAGCTGGCACGACAGGTTTCCCGACTGGAAAGCGGGCAGTGAGCGCAACGCAATTAAT
GTGAGTTAGCTCACTCATTAGGCACCCCAGGCTTTACACTTTATGCTTCCGGCTCGTATGTTGTGTGGAA
TTGTGAGCGGATAACAATTTCACACAGGAAACAGCTATGACCATGATTACGCCAAGCTCTAGCTAGAGGT
CGACGGTATACAGACATGATAAGATACATTGATGAGTTTGGACAAACCACAACTAGAATGCAGTGAAAAA
AATGCTTTATTTGTGAAATTTGTGATGCTATTGCTTTATTTGTAACCATTATAAGCTGCAATAAACAAGT
TGGGGTGGGCGAAGAACTCCAGCATGAGATCCCCGCGCTGGAGGATCATCCAGCCGGCGTCCCGGAAAAC
GATTCCGAAGCCCAACCTTTCATAGAAGGCGGCGGTGGAATCGAAATCTCGTAGCACGTGTCAGTCCTGC
TCCTCGGCCACGAAGTGCACGCAGTTGCCGGCCGGGTCGCGCAGGGCGAACTCCCGCCCCCACGGCTGCT
CGCCGATCTCGGTCATGGCCGGCCCGGAGGCGTCCCGGAAGTTCGTGGACACGACCTCCGACCACTCGGC
GTACAGCTCGTCCAGGCCGCGCACCCACACCCAGGCCAGGGTGTTGTCCGGCACCACCTGGTCCTGGACC
GCGCTGATGAACAGGGTCACGTCGTCCCGGACCACACCGGCGAAGTCGTCCTCCACGAAGTCCCGGGAGA
ACCCGAGCCGGTCGGTCCAGAACTCGACCGCTCCGGCGACGTCGCGCGCGGTGAGCACCGGAACGGCACT
GGTCAACTTGGCCATGGTTTAGTTCCTCACCTTGTCGTATTATACTATGCCGATATACTATGCCGATGAT
TAATTGTCAACACGTGCTGATCAGATCCGAAAATGGATATACAAGCTCCCGGGAGCTTTTTGCAAAAGCC
TAGGCCTCCAAAAAAGCCTCCTCACTACTTCTGGAATAGCTCAGAGGCAGAGGCGGCCTCGGCCTCTGCA
TAAATAAAAAAAATTAGTCAGCCATGGGGCGGAGAATGGGCGGAACTGGGCGGAGTTAGGGGCGGGATGG
GCGGAGTTAGGGGCGGGACTATGGTTGCTGACTAATTGAGATGCATGCTTTGCATACTTCTGCCTGCTGG
GGAGCCTGGGGACTTTCCACACCTGGTTGCTGACTAATTGAGATGCATGCTTTGCATACTTCTGCCTGCT
GGGGAGCCTGGGGACTTTCCACACCCTAACTGACACACATTCCACAGAATTAATTCGCGTTAAATTTTTG
TTAAATCAGCTCATTTTTTAACCAATAGGCCGAAATCGGCAAAATCCCTTATAAATCAAAAGAATAGACC
GAGATAGGGT
[37 nt withheld, positions 1551-1587]
AAAGAACGTGGACTCCAACGTCAAAGG
[49 nt withheld, positions 1615-1663]
T
[91 nt withheld, positions 1665-1755]
G
[124 nt withheld, positions 1757-1880]
GGGGATACCCCCTAGAGCCCCAGCTGGTTCTTTCCGCCTCAGAAGCCATAGAGCCCACCGCATCCCCAGC
ATGCCTGCTATTGTCTTCCCAATCCTCCCCCTTGCTGTCCTGCCCCACCCCACCCCCCAGAATAGAATGA
CACCTACTCAGACAATGCGATGCAATTTCCTCATTTTATTAGGAAAGGACAGTGGGAGTGGCACCTTCCA
GGGTCAAGGAAGGCACGGGGGAGGGGCAAACAACAGATGGCTGGCAACTAGAAGGCACAGTCGAGGCTGA
TCAGCGGGTTTAAACGGGCCCTGCTAGAGATTTTCCACACTGACTAAAAGGGTCTGAGGGATCTCTAGTT
ACCAGAGTCACACAACAGACGGGCACACACTACTTGAAGCACTCAAGGCAAGCTTTATTGAGGCTTAAGC
AGTGGGTTCCCTAGTTAGCCAGAGAGCTCCCAGGCTCAGATCTGGTCTAACCAGAGAGACCCAGTACAGT
CCGGATGCAGCTCTCGGGCCATGTGATGAAATGCTAGGCGGCTGTCAAACCTCCACTCTAATACTTCTCT
CTCCGGGTCATCCATCCCATGCAGGCTCACAGGGTGTAACAAGCGGGTGTTCTCTCCTTCATTGGCTTCT
TCTACCTTCTCTTGCTCAACTGGTACTAGCTTGTAGCACCATCCAAAGGTCAGTGGATATCTGATCCCTG
GCCCTGGTGTGTAGTTCTGCCAATCAGGGAAGTAGCCTTGTGTGTGGTAGATCCACAGATCAAGGATATC
TTGTCTTCGTTGGGAGTGAATTAGCCCTTCCAGTCCCCCCTTTTCTTTTAAAAAGTGGCTAAGATCTACA
GCTGCCTTGTAAGTCATTGGTCTTAAAGGTACCTGAGGTGTGACTGGAAAACCCACCTCCTCCTCCTCTT
GTGCTTCTAGCCAGGCACAATCAGCATTGGTAGCTGCTGTATTGCTACTTGTGATTGCTCCATGTTTTTC
TAGGTCTCGAGGTCGACGGTATCGATGCGGGGAGGCGGCCCAAAGGGAGATCCGACTCGTCTGAGGGCGA
AGGCGAAGACGCGGAAGAGGCCGCAGAGCCGGCAGCAGGCCGCGGGAAGGAAGGTCCGCTGGATTGAGGG
CCGAAGGGACGTAGCAGAAGGACGTCCCGCGCAGAATCCAGGTGGCAACACAGGCGAGCAGCCAAGGAAA
GGACGATGATTTCCCCGACAACACCACGGAATTGTCAGTGCCCAACAGCCGAGCCCCTGTCCAGCAGCGG
GCAAGGCAGGCGGCGATGAGTTCCGCCGTGGCAATAGGGAGGGGGAAAGCGAAAGTCCCGGAAAGGAGCT
GACAGGTGGTGGCAATGCCCCAACCAGTGGGGGTTGCGTCAGCAAACACAGTGCACACCACGCCACGTTG
CCTGACAACGGGCCACAACTCCTCATAAAGAGACAGCAACCAGGATTTATACAAGGAGGAGAAAATGAAA
GCCATACGGGAAGCAATAGCATGATACAAAGGCATTAAAGCAGCGTATCCACATAGCGTAAAAGGAGCAA
CATAGTTAAGAATACCAGTCAATCTTTCACAAATTTTGTAATCCAGAGGTTGATTATCGATAAGCTTGAT
ATCGAATTCTTATCTAGATCCGGTGGATCCTACCTTTCTCTTCTTTTTTGGATCTACCTTTCTCTTCTTT
TTTGGATCTACCTTTCTCTTCTTTTTTGGATCAGCTCGAGATCTGAGTCCGGACTTGTACAGCTCATCCA
TGCCGTGGGTGATGGCGGCGGCGGTCACGAAGCCGAAGTAGATCATGTGATCGCGCTTCTCGTTGGGGTC
CTTGGACAGGGCGCTCTGGGTGGACAGGTAGTGGTTATCGGGCAGCAGCACAGGGCCATCGCCGATGGGG
GTATTCTGCTGGTAGTGGTCGGCCAGCTGCACGCTGCCATCCTCGATGTTGTGGCGGATCTTGAAGTTCA
CCTTGATGCCATTCTTGGCCTTGTCGGTCATGATGTACACATTGTGGGCGTTGTAGTTGTACTCCATCTT
ATTGCCCAGGATGTTGCCATCCTCCTTGAAATCGGTGCCGGTCAGCTCGATGCGATTCACCAGGGTATCG
CCCTCGAACTTCACCTCGGCGCGCGACTTGTAGTTGCCGTCATCCTCGAAGAAGATGGTGCGCTCCTGGA
TGTAGCCCTCAGGCATGGCGCTCTTGAAGAAGTCGTGCTGCTTCATGTGATCGGGGTAGCGTGAGAAGCA
CTGCACGCCGTAGCTCAGGGTGGTCACCAGGGTGGGCCAGGGCACAGGCAGCTTGCCGGTGGTGCAGATG
AACTTCAGGGTCAGCTTGCCGTAGGTGGCATCGCCCTCGCCCTCGCCGCTCACGCTGAACTTGTGGCCAT
TCACATCGCCATTCAGCTCGATCAGGATGGGCACGATGCCGGTGAACAGCTCGGCGCCCTTGCTCACCAT
ACCGGTTTCTCGACTGCGCTCTCAGGCACGACACGACTCCTCCGCTGCCCACCGCAGACTGAGGCAGCGC
TGAGTCGCCGGCGCCGCAGCGCAGATGGTCGCGCCCGTGCCCCCCTATCTCGCGCCTCGCGTGGTGCGGT
CCGGCTGGGCCGGCGGCGGCGCGGACGCGACCAAGGTGGCCGGGAAGGGGAGTTTGCGGGGGACCGGCGA
GTGACGTCAGCGCGCCTTCAGTGCTGAGGCGGCGGTGGCGCGCGCCGCCAGGCGGGGGCGAAGGCACTGT
CCGCGGTGCTGAAGCTGGCAGTGCGCACGCGCCTCGCCGCATCCTGTTTCCCCTCCCCCTCTCTGATAGG
GGATGCGCAATTTGGGGAATGGGGGTTGGGTGCTTGTCCAGTGGGTCGGGGTCGGTCGTCAGGTAGGCAC
CCCCACCCCGCCTCATCCTGGTCCTAAAACCCACTTGCACTCATACGCAGGGCCCTCTGCAGTCTAGACA
CTTAATTAACCAAACTGGATCTCTGCTGTCCCTGTAATAAACCCGAAAATTTTGAATTTTTGTAATTTGT
TTTTGTAATTCTTTAGTTTGTATGTCTGTTGCTATTATGTCTACTATTCTTTCCCCTGCACTGTACCCCC
CAATCCCCCCTTTTCTTTTAAAATTGTGGATGAATACTGCCATTTGTCTGCAGAATTGGCGCACGCAGTG
CCGATCCGTTCACTAATCGAATGGATCTGTCTCTGTCTCTCTCTCCACCTTCTTCTTCTATTCCTTCGGG
CCTGTCGGGTCCCCTCGGGGTTGGGAGGTGGGTCTGAAACGATAATGGTGAATATCCCTGCCTAACTCTA
TTCACTATAGAAAGTACAGCAAAAACTATTCTTAAACCTACCAAGCCTCCTACTATCATTATGAATAATT
TTATATACCACAGCCAATTTGTTATGTTAAACCAATTCCACAAACTTGCCCATTTATCTAATTCCAATAA
TTCTTGTTCATTCTTTTCTTGCTGGTTTTGCGATTCTTCAATTAAGGAGTGTATTAAGCTTGTGTAATTG
TTAATTTCTCTGTCCCACTCCATCCAGGTCGTGTGATTCCAAATCTGTTCCAGAGATTTATTACTCCAAC
TAGCATTCCAAGGCACAGCAGTGGTGCAAATGAGTTTTCCAGAGCAACCCCAAATCCCCAGGAGCTGTTG
ATCCTTTAGGTATCTTTCCACAGCCAGGATTCTTGCCTGGAGCTGCTTGATGCCCCAGACTGTGAGTTGC
AACAGATGCTGTTGCGCCTCAATAGCCCTCAGCAAATTGTTCTGCTGCTGCACTATACCAGACAATAATT
GTCTGGCCTGTACCGTCAGCGTCATTGACGCTGCGCCCATAGTGCTTCCTGCTGCTCCCAAGAACCCAAG
GAACAAAGCTCCTATTCCCACTGCTCTTTTTTCTCTCTGCACCACTCTTCTCTTTGCCTTGGTGGGTGCT
ACTCCTAATGGTTCAATTTTTACTACTTTATATTTATATAATTCACTTCTCCAATTGTCCCTCATATCTC
CTCCTCCAGGTCTGAAGATCAGCGGCCGCTTGCTGTGCGGTGGTCTTACTTTTGTTTTGCTCTTCCTCTA
TCTTGTCTAAAGCTTCCTTGGTGTCTTTTATCTCTATCCTTTGATGCACACAATAGAGGGTTGCTACTGT
ATTATATAATGATCTAAGTTCTTCTGATCCTGTCTGAAGGGATGGTTGTAGCTGTCCCAGTATTTGTCTA
CAGCCTTCTGATGTTTCTAACAGGCCAGGATTAACTGCGAATCGTTCTAGCTCCCTGCTTGCCCATACTA
TATGTTTTAATTTATATTTTTTCTTTCCCCCTGGCCTTAACCGAATTTTTTCCCATCGCGATCTAATTCT
CCCCCGCTTAATACTGACGCTCTCGCACCCATCTCTCTCCTTCTAGCCTCCGCTAGTCAAAATTTTTGGC
GTACTCACCAGTCGCCGCCCCTCGCCTCTTGCCGTGCGCGCTTCAGCAAGCCGAGTCCTGCGTCGAGAGA
GCTCCTCTGGTTTCCCTTTCGCTTTCAAGTCCCTGTTCGGGCGCCACTGCTAGAGATTTTCCACACTGAC
TAAAAGGGTCTGAGGGATCTCTAGTTACCAGAGTCACACAACAGACGGGCACACACTACTTGAAGCACTC
AAGGCAAGCTTTATTGAGGCTTAAGCAGTGGGTTCCCTAGTTAGCCAGAGAGCTCCCAGGCTCAGATCTG
GTCTAACCAGAGAGACCCAGTACAGGCAAAACGCGCTGCTTATATAGACCTCCCACCGTACACGCCTACC
GCCCATTTGCGTCAATGGGGCGGAGTTGTTACGACATTTTGGAAAGTCCCGTTGATTTTGGTGCCAAAAC
AAACTCCCATTGACGTCAATGGGGTGGAGACTTGGAAATCCCCGTGAGTCAAACCGCTATCCACGCCCAT
TGATGTACTGCCAAAACCGCATCACCATGGTAATAGCGATGACTAATACGTAGATGTACTGCCAAGTAGG
AAAGTCCCATAAGGTCATGTACTGGGCATAATGCCAGGCGGGCCATTTACCGTCATTGACGTCAATAGGG
GGCGTACTTGGCATATGATACACTTGATGTACTGCCAAGTGGGCAGTTTACCGTAAATACTCCACCCATT
GACGTCAATGGAAAGTCCCTATTGGCGTTACTATGGGAACATACGTCATTATTGACGTCAATGGGCGGGG
GTCGTTGGGCGGTCAGCCAGGCGGGCCATTTACCGTAAGTTATGTAACGCGGAACTCCATATATGGGCTA
TGAACTAATGACCCCGTAATTGATTACTATTAATAACTAGTCAATAATCAATGTCAACGCGTATATCTGG
CCCGTACATCGCGAAGCAGCGCAAAACGCCTAACCCTAAGCAGATTCTTCATGCAATTGTCGGTCAAGCC
TTGCCTTGTTGTAGCTTAAATTTTGCTCGCGCACTACTCAGCGACCTCCAACACACAAGCAGGGAGCAGA
TACTGGCTTAACTATGCGGCATCAGAGCAGATTGTACTGAGAGTGCACCATAGGGGATCGGGAGATCTCC
CGATCCGTCGACGTCAGGTGGCACTTTTCGGGGAAATGTGCGCGGAACCCCTATTTGTTTATTTTTCTAA
ATACATTCAAATATGTATCCGCTCATGAGACAATAACCCTGATAAATGCTTCAATAATATTGAAAAAGGA
AGAGTATGAGTATTCAACATTTCCGTGTCGCCCTTATTCCCTTTTTTGCGGCATTTTGCCTTCCTGTTTT
TGCTCACCCAGAAACGCTGGTGAAAGTAAAAGATGCTGAAGATCAGTTGGGTGCACGAGTGGGTTACATC
GAACTGGATCTCAACAGCGGTAAGATCCTTGAGAGTTTTCGCCCCGAAGAACGTTTTCCAATGATGAGCA
CTTTTAAAGTTCTGCTATGTGGCGCGGTATTATCCCGTATTGACGCCGGGCAAGAGCAACTCGGTCGCCG
CATACACTATTCTCAGAATGACTTGGTTGAGTACTCACCAGTCACAGAAAAGCATCTTACGGATGGCATG
ACAGTAAGAGAATTATGCAGTGCTGCCATAACCATGAGTGATAACACTGCGGCCAACTTACTTCTGACAA
CGATCGGAGGACCGAAGGAGCTAACCGCTTTTTTGCACAACATGGGGGATCATGTAACTCGCCTTGATCG
TTGGGAACCGGAGCTGAATGAAGCCATACCAAACGACGAGCGTGACACCACGATGCCTGTAGCAATGGCA
ACAACGTTGCGCAAACTATTAACTGGCGAACTACTTACTCTAGCTTCCCGGCAACAATTAATAGACTGGA
TGGAGGCGGATAAAGTTGCAGGACCACTTCTGCGCTCGGCCCTTCCGGCTGGCTGGTTTATTGCTGATAA
ATCTGGAGCCGGTGAGCGTGGGTCTCGCGGTATCATTGCAGCACTGGGGCCAGATGGTAAGCCCTCCCGT
ATCGTAGTTATCTACACGACGGGGAGTCAGGCAACTATGGATGAACGAAATAGACAGATCGCTGAGATAG
GTGCCTCACTGATTAAGCATTGGTAACTGTCAGACCAAGTTTACTCATATATACTTTAGATTGATTTAAA
ACTTCATTTTTAATTTAAAAGGATCTAGGTGAAGATCCTTTTTGATAATCTCATGACCAAAATCCCTTAA
CGTGAGTTTTCGTTCCACTGAGCGTCAGACCCCGTAGAAAAGATCAAAGGATCTTCTTGAGATCCTTTTT
TTCTGCGCGTAATCTGCTGCTTGCAAACAAAAAAACCACCGCTACCAGCGGTGGTTTGTTTGCCGGATCA
AGAGCTACCAACTCTTTTTCCGAAGGTAACTGGCTTCAGCAGAGCGCAGATACCAAATACTGTTCTTCTA
GTGTAGCCGTAGTTAGGCCACCACTTCAAGAACTCTGTAGCACCGCCTACATACCTCGCTCTGCTAATCC
TGTTACCAGTGGCTGCTGCCAGTGGCGATAAGTCGTGTCTTACCGGGTTGGACTCAAGACGATAGTTACC
GGATAAGGCGCAGCGGTCGGGCTGAACGGGGGGTTCGTGCACACAGCCCAGCTTGGAGCGAACGACCTAC
ACCGAACTGAGATACCTACAGCGTGAGCTATGAGAAAGCGCCACGCTTCCCGAAGGGAGAAAGGCGGACA
GGTATCCGGTAAGCGGCAGGGTCGGAACAGGAGAGCGCACGAGGGAGCTTCCAGGGGGAAACGCCTGGTA
TCTTTATAGTCCTGTCGGGTTTCGCCACCTCTGACTTGAGCGTCGATTTTTGTGATGCTCGTCAGGGGGG
CGGAGCCTATGGAAAAACGCCAGCAACGCGGCCTTTTTACGGTTCCTGGCCTTTTGCTGGCCTTTTGCTC
ACATGTTCTTTCCTGCGTTATCCCCTGATTCTGTGGATAACCGTATTACCGCCTTTGAGTGAGCTGATAC
CGCTCGCCGCAGCCGAACGACCGAGCGCAGCGAGTCAGTGAGCGAGGAAGCGGAAGAGCGCCCAATACGC
AAACC
